Addgene plasmid #51559: pBAD24-sfGFPx2
Purpose: Superfolder GFP ORF cloned into pBAD24 for expression in E. coli. It contains additional aminoacids in the N and C terminus (polilinker sequences for cloning proteins in frame with GFP)
Depositing lab: Sankar Adhya & Francisco Malagon. Depositing organization: National Cancer Institute (NCI). Publication: RNase III is required for localization to the nucleoid of the 5' pre-rRNA leader and for optimal induction of rRNA synthesis in E. coli. Malagon F. RNA. 2013 Sep;19(9):1200-7. doi: 10.1261/rna.038588.113. Epub 2013 Jul 26. PubMed 23893733.
Backbone
  Vector backbone: pBAD24
  Vector type: Bacterial Expression
Growth in bacteria
  Bacterial resistance: Ampicillin, 100 μg/mL
  Growth temperature: 37°C
  Growth strain: DH5alpha
  Growth instructions: Maintained in DH5alpha, assayed in MG1655 or BW25113 after retransformation (fluorescence intensity for this plasmid is background dependent).
  Copy number: High Copy
Gene/Insert
  Gene/Insert name: superfolder GFP
  Species: Synthetic
  Mutation: Contains additonal aa in the N and C terminus (in frame with the polylinker)
  Tag / fusion protein: MARARA (N terminal on insert); GLESTCRHASLAVLADERRFSA (C terminal on insert)
Terms and licenses: Academic/Nonprofit Terms; Industry Terms: Not Available to Industry
Depositor comments: The sfGFP in this plasmid contains Y148C and K214I mutations that do not affect the function of the plasmid.
How to cite: pBAD24-sfGFPx2 was a gift from Sankar Adhya & Francisco Malagon (Addgene plasmid # 51559 ; http://n2t.net/addgene:51559 ; RRID:Addgene_51559)
