[The description below was written by a language model from this plasmid's Addgene catalogue record and pLannotate feature annotations shown in this document.]
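Description:
pBAD24-sfGFPx2 is a 5,257 bp bacterial expression plasmid built on the pBAD24 backbone for arabinose-inducible production of superfolder GFP in E. coli. It replicates from a high-copy ColE1/pMB1-type origin and is selected with ampicillin through the bla (β-lactamase) gene and its own promoter. An f1 phage origin is also present, which in principle allows single-stranded DNA production. Short remnants of pBR322-derived elements (bom, rop, and fragments of the tetracycline resistance gene and its promoter) are annotated, but they are only partial and there is no indication that they are functional.

The expression cassette consists of the araC regulator gene transcribed divergently from the araBAD promoter, which drives the sfGFP open reading frame. AraC represses the promoter in the absence of L-arabinose and activates it when the sugar is present, giving titratable, tightly controlled expression. Downstream lie a fragment of the pUC-type multiple cloning site, a 5S rRNA segment, and the rrnB T1 and T2 transcription terminators. The sfGFP coding sequence is synthetic and carries short extra peptide extensions at both the N and C termini. These arise from polylinker sequences kept in frame with GFP, so that proteins of interest can be cloned as N- or C-terminal fusions. The depositor notes that this sfGFP carries Y148C and K214I substitutions, which are reported not to affect the plasmid's function.

The plasmid serves as a fluorescent reporter or control and as a scaffold for building GFP fusions for localization studies in E. coli. The record notes that fluorescence intensity depends on the host strain background.
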