Features (pLannotate 1.2.2; 15 found; start..end, strand, type, name):
     96..974     -  CDS            araC: L-arabinose regulatory protein; araC
   1001..1285    +  promoter       araBAD promoter: araBAD; promoter of the L-arabinose operon of E. coli; the araC regulatory gene is transcribed in the opposite direction (Guzman et al., 1995)
   1338..2049    +  CDS            superfolder GFP (fragment): GFP variant that folds robustly even when fused to poorly folded proteins (Pédelacq et al., 2006)
   2052..2081    +  misc_feature   MCS (fragment): pUC18/19 multiple cloning site
   2165..2280    +  ncRNA          5S rRNA: Accession: RF00001 - 5S ribosomal RNA
   2284..2370    +  terminator     rrnB T1 terminator: Escherichia coli rrnB; transcription terminator T1 from the E. coli rrnB gene
   2462..2489    +  terminator     rrnB T2 terminator: transcription terminator T2 from the E. coli rrnB gene
   2508..2599    +  promoter       AmpR promoter: bla
   2600..3460    +  CDS            AmpR: β-lactamase; bla; confers resistance to ampicillin, carbenicillin, and related antibiotics
   3502..3957    +  rep_origin     f1 ori (sequence partly withheld): f1 bacteriophage origin of replication; arrow indicates direction of (+) strand synthesis
   4068..4656    +  rep_origin     ori: high-copy-number ColE1/pMB1/pBR322/pUC origin of replication
   4842..4893    -  misc_feature   bom (fragment): basis of mobility region from pBR322
   5009..5049    -  CDS            rop (fragment): Rop protein, which maintains plasmids at low copy number; rop
   5048..5235    -  CDS            TcR (fragment): tetracycline efflux protein; tet; confers resistance to tetracycline
   5245..6       +  promoter       tet promoter (fragment) (across the origin): E. coli promoter for tetracycline efflux protein gene
>Addgene plasmid #51559 | pBAD24-sfGFPx2 | depositor full sequence | sequence record 78831 | pBAD24-sfGFPx2 sequence 5257 bps
ATCGATGCATAATGTGCCTGTCAAATGGACGAAGCAGGGATTCTGCAAACCCTATGCTACTCCGTCAAGC
CGTCAATTGTCTGATTCGTTACCAATTATGACAACTTGACGGCTACATCATTCACTTTTTCTTCACAACC
GGCACGGAACTCGCTCGGGCTGGCCCCGGTGCATTTTTTAAATACCCGCGAGAAATAGAGTTGATCGTCA
AAACCAACATTGCGACCGACGGTGGCGATAGGCATCCGGGTGGTGCTCAAAAGCAGCTTCGCCTGGCTGA
TACGTTGGTCCTCGCGCCAGCTTAAGACGCTAATCCCTAACTGCTGGCGGAAAAGATGTGACAGACGCGA
CGGCGACAAGCAAACATGCTGTGCGACGCTGGCGATATCAAAATTGCTGTCTGCCAGGTGATCGCTGATG
TACTGACAAGCCTCGCGTACCCGATTATCCATCGGTGGATGGAGCGACTCGTTAATCGCTTCCATGCGCC
GCAGTAACAATTGCTCAAGCAGATTTATCGCCAGCAGCTCCGAATAGCGCCCTTCCCCTTGCCCGGCGTT
AATGATTTGCCCAAACAGGTCGCTGAAATGCGGCTGGTGCGCTTCATCCGGGCGAAAGAACCCCGTATTG
GCAAATATTGACGGCCAGTTAAGCCATTCATGCCAGTAGGCGCGCGGACGAAAGTAAACCCACTGGTGAT
ACCATTCGCGAGCCTCCGGATGACGACCGTAGTGATGAATCTCTCCTGGCGGGAACAGCAAAATATCACC
CGGTCGGCAAACAAATTCTCGTCCCTGATTTTTCACCACCCCCTGACCGCGAATGGTGAGATTGAGAATA
TAACCTTTCATTCCCAGCGGTCGGTCGATAAAAAAATCGAGATAACCGTTGGCCTCAATCGGCGTTAAAC
CCGCCACCAGATGGGCATTAAACGAGTATCCCGGCAGCAGGGGATCATTTTGCGCTTCAGCCATACTTTT
CATACTCCCGCCATTCAGAGAAGAAACCAATTGTCCATATTGCATCAGACATTGCCGTCACTGCGTCTTT
TACTGGCTCTTCTCGCTAACCAAACCGGTAACCCCGCTTATTAAAAGCATTCTGTAACAAAGCGGGACCA
AAGCCATGACAAAAACGCGTAACAAAAGTGTCTATAATCACGGCAGAAAAGTCCACATTGATTATTTGCA
CGGCGTCACACTTTGCTATGCCATAGCATTTTTATCCATAAGATTAGCGGATCCTACCTGACGCTTTTTA
TCGCAACTCTCTACTGTTTCTCCATACCCGTTTTTTTGGGCTAGCAGGAGGAATTCGCCAATGGCTCGAG
CCCGGGCGCGTAAAGGCGAAGAGCTGTTCACTGGTGTCGTCCCCATTCTGGTGGAACTGGATGGTGATGT
CAACGGTCATAAGTTTTCCGTGCGTGGCGAGGGTGAAGGTGACGCAACTAATGGTAAACTGACGCTGAAG
TTCATCTGTACTACTGGTAAACTGCCGGTACCTTGGCCGACTCTGGTAACGACGCTGACTTATGGTGTTC
AGTGCTTTGCTCGTTATCCGGACCATATGAAGCAGCATGACTTCTTCAAGTCCGCCATGCCGGAAGGCTA
TGTGCAGGAACGCACGATTTCCTTTAAGGATGACGGCACGTACAAAACGCGTGCGGAAGTGAAATTTGAA
GGCGATACCCTGGTAAACCGCATTGAGCTGAAAGGCATTGACTTTAAAGAAGACGGCAATATCCTGGGCC
ATAAGCTGGAATGCAATTTTAACAGCCACAATGTTTACATCACCGCCGATAAACAAAAAAATGGCATTAA
AGCGAATTTTAAAATTCGCCACAACGTGGAGGATGGCAGCGTGCAGCTGGCTGATCACTACCAGCAAAAC
ACTCCAATCGGTGATGGTCCTGTTCTGCTGCCAGACAATCACTATCTGAGCACGCAAAGCGTTCTGTCTA
TAGATCCGAACGAGAAACGCGATCATATGGTTCTGCTGGAGTTCGTAACCGCAGCGGGCATCACGCATGG
TATGGATGAACTGTACAAAGGTCTAGAGTCGACCTGCAGGCATGCAAGCTTGGCTGTTTTGGCGGATGAG
AGAAGATTTTCAGCCTGATACAGATTAAATCAGAACGCAGAAGCGGTCTGATAAAACAGAATTTGCCTGG
CGGCAGTAGCGCGGTGGTCCCACCTGACCCCATGCCGAACTCAGAAGTGAAACGCCGTAGCGCCGATGGT
AGTGTGGGGTCTCCCCATGCGAGAGTAGGGAACTGCCAGGCATCAAATAAAACGAAAGGCTCAGTCGAAA
GACTGGGCCTTTCGTTTTATCTGTTGTTTGTCGGTGAACGCTCTCCTGAGTAGGACAAATCCGCCGGGAG
CGGATTTGAACGTTGCGAAGCAACGGCCCGGAGGGTGGCGGGCAGGACGCCCGCCATAAACTGCCAGGCA
TCAAATTAAGCAGAAGGCCATCCTGACGGATGGCCTTTTTGCGTTTCTACAAACTCTTTTGTTTATTTTT
CTAAATACATTCAAATATGTATCCGCTCATGAGACAATAACCCTGATAAATGCTTCAATAATATTGAAAA
AGGAAGAGTATGAGTATTCAACATTTCCGTGTCGCCCTTATTCCCTTTTTTGCGGCATTTTGCCTTCCTG
TTTTTGCTCACCCAGAAACGCTGGTGAAAGTAAAAGATGCTGAAGATCAGTTGGGTGCACGAGTGGGTTA
CATCGAACTGGATCTCAACAGCGGTAAGATCCTTGAGAGTTTTCGCCCCGAAGAACGTTTTCCAATGATG
AGCACTTTTAAAGTTCTGCTATGTGGCGCGGTATTATCCCGTGTTGACGCCGGGCAAGAGCAACTCGGTC
GCCGCATACACTATTCTCAGAATGACTTGGTTGAGTACTCACCAGTCACAGAAAAGCATCTTACGGATGG
CATGACAGTAAGAGAATTATGCAGTGCTGCCATAACCATGAGTGATAACACTGCGGCCAACTTACTTCTG
ACAACGATCGGAGGACCGAAGGAGCTAACCGCTTTTTTGCACAACATGGGGGATCATGTAACTCGCCTTG
ATCGTTGGGAACCGGAGCTGAATGAAGCCATACCAAACGACGAGCGTGACACCACGATGCCTGTAGCAAT
GGCAACAACGTTGCGCAAACTATTAACTGGCGAACTACTTACTCTAGCTTCCCGGCAACAATTAATAGAC
TGGATGGAGGCGGATAAAGTTGCAGGACCACTTCTGCGCTCGGCCCTTCCGGCTGGCTGGTTTATTGCTG
ATAAATCTGGAGCCGGTGAGCGTGGGTCTCGCGGTATCATTGCAGCACTGGGGCCAGATGGTAAGCCCTC
CCGTATCGTAGTTATCTACACGACGGGGAGTCAGGCAACTATGGATGAACGAAATAGACAGATCGCTGAG
ATAGGTGCCTCACTGATTAAGCATTGGTAACTGTCAGACCAAGTTTACTCATATATACTTTAGATTGATT
[125 nt withheld, positions 3501-3625]
C
[141 nt withheld, positions 3627-3767]
CCTTTGACGTTGGAGTCCACGTTCTTTAATAGTGGACTCTTGTTCCAAACTTGAACAACACTCAACCCTA
TCTCGGGCTATTCTTTTGATTTATAAGGGATTTTGCCGATTTCGGCCTATTGGTTAAAAAATGAGCTGAT
TTAACAAAAATTTAACGCGAATTTTAACAAAATATTAACGTTTACAATTTAAAAGGATCTAGGTGAAGAT
CCTTTTTGATAATCTCATGACCAAAATCCCTTAACGTGAGTTTTCGTTCCACTGAGCGTCAGACCCCGTA
GAAAAGATCAAAGGATCTTCTTGAGATCCTTTTTTTCTGCGCGTAATCTGCTGCTTGCAAACAAAAAAAC
CACCGCTACCAGCGGTGGTTTGTTTGCCGGATCAAGAGCTACCAACTCTTTTTCCGAAGGTAACTGGCTT
CAGCAGAGCGCAGATACCAAATACTGTCCTTCTAGTGTAGCCGTAGTTAGGCCACCACTTCAAGAACTCT
GTAGCACCGCCTACATACCTCGCTCTGCTAATCCTGTTACCAGTGGCTGCTGCCAGTGGCGATAAGTCGT
GTCTTACCGGGTTGGACTCAAGACGATAGTTACCGGATAAGGCGCAGCGGTCGGGCTGAACGGGGGGTTC
GTGCACACAGCCCAGCTTGGAGCGAACGACCTACACCGAACTGAGATACCTACAGCGTGAGCTATGAGAA
AGCGCCACGCTTCCCGAAGGGAGAAAGGCGGACAGGTATCCGGTAAGCGGCAGGGTCGGAACAGGAGAGC
GCACGAGGGAGCTTCCAGGGGGAAACGCCTGGTATCTTTATAGTCCTGTCGGGTTTCGCCACCTCTGACT
TGAGCGTCGATTTTTGTGATGCTCGTCAGGGGGGCGGAGCCTATGGAAAAACGCCAGCAACGCGGCCTTT
TTACGGTTCCTGGCCTTTTGCTGGCCTTTTGCTCACATGTTCTTTCCTGCGTTATCCCCTGATTCTGTGG
ATAACCGTATTACCGCCTTTGAGTGAGCTGATACCGCTCGCCGCAGCCGAACGACCGAGCGCAGCGAGTC
AGTGAGCGAGGAAGCGGAAGAGCGCCTGATGCGGTATTTTCTCCTTACGCATCTGTGCGGTATTTCACAC
CGCATAGGGTCATGGCTGCGCCCCGACACCCGCCAACACCCGCTGACGCGCCCTGACGGGCTTGTCTGCT
CCCGGCATCCGCTTACAGACAAGCTGTGACCGTCTCCGGGAGCTGCATGTGTCAGAGGTTTTCACCGTCA
TCACCGAAACGCGCGAGGCAGCAAGGAGATGGCGCCCAACAGTCCCCCGGCCACGGGGCCTGCCACCATA
CCCACGCCGAAACAAGCGCTCATGAGCCCGAAGTGGCGAGCCCGATCTTCCCCATCGGTGATGTCGGCGA
TATAGGCGCCAGCAACCGCACCTGTGGCGCCGGTGATGCCGGCCACGATGCGTCCGGCGTAGAGGATCTG
CTCATGTTTGACAGCTTATC
