>Addgene plasmid #51559 | pBAD24-sfGFPx2 | addgene partial sequence | sequence record 80975 | pBAD-F 5'-ATGCCATAGCATTTTTATCC-3'
ACTCTCTACTGTTTCTCCATACCCGTTTTTTTGGGCTAGCAGGAGGAATTCGCCAATGGCTCGAGCCCGG
GCGCGTAAAGGCGAAGAGCTGTTCACTGGTGTCGTCCCCATTCTGGTGGAACTGGATGGTGATGTCAACG
GTCATAAGTTTTCCGTGCGTGGCGAGGGTGAAGGTGACGCAACTAATGGTAAACTGACGCTGAAGTTCAT
CTGTACTACTGGTAAACTGCCGGTACCTTGGCCGACTCTGGTAACGACGCTGACTTATGGTGTTCAGTGC
TTTGCTCGTTATCCGGACCATATGAAGCAGCATGACTTCTTCAAGTCCGCCATGCCGGAAGGCTATGTGC
AGGAACGCACGATTTCCTTTAAGGATGACGGCACGTACAAAACGCGTGCGGAAGTGAAATTTGAAGGCGA
TACCCTGGTAAACCGCATTGAGCTGAAAGGCATTGACTTTAAAGAAGACGGCAATATCCTGGGCCATAAG
CTGGAATGCAATTTTAACAGCCACAATGTTTACATCACCGCCGATAAACAAAAAAATGGCATTAAAGCGA
ATTTTAAAATTCGCCACAACGTGGAGGATGGCAGCGTGCAGCTGGCTGATCACTACCAGCAAAACACTCC
AATCGGTGATGGTCCTGTTCTGCTGCCAGACAATCACTATCTGAGCACGCAAAGCGTTCTGTCTATAGAT
CCGAACGAGAAACGCGATCATATGGTTCTGCTGGAGTTCGTAACCGCAGCGGGCATCACGCATGGTATGG
ATGAACTGTACAAAGGTCTAGAGTCGACCTGCAGGCATGCAAGCTTGGCTGTTTTGGCGGATGAGAGAAG
ATTTTCAGCCTGATACAGATTAAATCAGAACGCAGAAGCGGTCTGATAAAACAGAATTTGCCTGGCGGCA
GTAGCGCGGTGGTCCCACCTGACCCCATGCCGAACTCA
